>Addgene plasmid #196177 | pEPSW1KN0035 | addgene full sequence | sequence record 386868 | Addgene NGS Result
TACAGAGTTCTTGAAGTGGTGGCCTAACTACGGCTACACTAGAAGGACAGTATTTGGTATCTGCGCTCTG
CTGAAGCCAGTTACCTTCGGAAAAAGAGTTGGTAGCTCTTGATCCGGCAAACAAACCACCGCTGGTAGCG
GTGGTTTTTTTGTTTGCAAGCAGCAGATTACGCGCAGAAAAAAAGGATCTCAAGAAGATCCTTTGATCTT
TTCTACGGGGTCTGACGCTCAGTGGAACGAAAACTCACGTTAAGGGATTTTGGTCATGCATTCTAGGTGA
TTAGAAAAACTCATCGAGCATCAAATGAAACTGCAATTTATTCATATCAGGATTATCAATACCATATTTT
TGAAAAAGCCGTTTCTGTAATGAAGGAGAAAACTCACCGAGGCAGTTCCATAGGATGGCAAGATCCTGGT
ATCGGTCTGCGATTCCGACTCGTCCAACATCAATACAACCTATTAATTTCCCCTCGTCAAAAATAAGGTT
ATCAAGTGAGAAATCACCATGAGTGACGACTGAATCCGGTGAGAATGGCAAAAGTTTATGCATTTCTTTC
CAGACTTGTTCAACAGGCCAGCCATTACGCTCGTCATCAAAATCACTCGCATCAACCAAACCGTTATTCA
TTCGTGATTGCGCCTGAGCGAGTCGAAATACGCGATCGCTGTTAAAAGGACAATTACAAACAGGAATCGA
ATGCAACCGGCGCAGGAACACTGCCAGCGCATCAACAATATTTTCACCTGAATCAGGATATTCTTCTAAT
ACCTGGAATGCTGTTTTCCCTGGGATCGCAGTGGTGAGTAACCATGCATCATCAGGAGTACGGATAAAAT
GCTTGATGGTCGGAAGAGGCATAAATTCCGTCAGCCAGTTTAGTCTGACCATCTCATCTGTAACATCATT
GGCAACGCTACCTTTGCCATGTTTCAGAAACAACTCTGGCGCATCGGGCTTCCCATACAATCGGTAGATT
GTCGCACCTGATTGCCCGACATTATCGCGAGCCCATTTATACCCATATAAATCAGCATCCATGTTGGAAT
TTAATCGCGGCCTTGAGCAAGACGTTTCCCGTTGAATATGGCTCATAACAGAACTTATTATTTCCTTCCT
CTTTTCTACAGTATTTAAAGATACCCCAAGAAGCTAATTATAACAAGACGAACTCCAATTCACTGTTCCT
TGCATTCTAAAACCTTAAATACCAGAAAACAGCTTTTTCAAAGTTGTTTTCAAAGTTGGCGTATAACATA
GTATCGACGGAGCCGATTTTGAAACCGCGGTGATCACAGGCAGCAACGCTCTGTCATCGTTACAATCAAC
ATGCTACCCTCCGCGAGATCATCCGTGTTTCAAACCCGGCAGCTTAGTTGCCGTTCTTCCGAATAGCATC
GGTAACATGAGCAAAGTCTGCCGCCTTACAACGGCTCTCCCGCTGACGCCGTCCCGGACTGATGGGCTGC
CTGTATCGAGTGGTGATTTTGTGCCGAGCTGCCGGTCGGGGAGCTGTTGGCTGGCTGGTGGCAGGATATA
TTGTGGTGTAAACATAACGAATTGCTCTTCAATGAGGAGAGCGGAGAATTAAGGGAGTCACGTTATGACC
CCCGCCGATGACGCGGGACAAGCCGTTTTACGTTTGGAACTGACAGAACCGCAACGTTGAAGGAGCCACT
CAGCCGCGGGTTTCTGGAGTTTAATGAGCTAAGCACATACGTCAGAAACCATTATTGCGCGTTCAAAAGT
CGCCTAAGGTCACTATCAGCTAGCAAATATTTCTTGTCAAAAATGCTCCACTGACGTTCCATAAATTCCC
CTCGGTATCCAATTAGAGTCTCATATTCACTCTCATACTGTATTTTTACAACAATTACCAACAACAACAA
ACAACAAACAACATTACAATTACTATTTACAATTACAATGGTATTCACACTCGAAGATTTCGTTGGGGAC
TGGCGACAGACAGCCGGCTACAACCTGGACCAAGTCCTTGAACAGGGAGGTGTGTCCAGTTTGTTTCAGA
ATCTCGGGGTGTCCGTAACTCCGATCCAAAGGATTGTCCTGAGCGGTGAAAATGGGCTGAAGATCGACAT
CCATGTCATCATCCCGTATGAAGGTCTGAGCGGCGACCAAATGGGCCAGATCGAAAAAATTTTTAAGGTG
GTGTACCCTGTGGATGATCATCACTTTAAGGTGATCCTGCACTATGGCACACTGGTAATCGACGGGGTTA
CGCCGAACATGATCGACTATTTCGGACGGCCGTATGAAGGCATCGCCGTGTTCGACGGCAAAAAGATCAC
TGTAACAGGGACCCTGTGGAACGGCAACAAAATTATCGACGAGCGCCTGATCAACCCCGACGGCTCCCTG
CTGTTCCGAGTAACCATCAACGGAGTGACCGGCTGGCGGCTGTGCGAACGCATTCTGGCTTCGGATTATA
AGGACCATGACGGAGACTATAAGGACCATGACCTCGACGCTGCAGCAGCGGATTATAAGGACGATGACGA
TAAGTGAGCTTGTCAAGCAGATCGTTCAAACATTTGGCAATAAAGTTTCTTAAGATTGAATCCTGTTGCC
GGTCTTGCGATGATTATCATATAATTTCTGTTGAATTACGTTAAGCATGTAATAATTAACATGTAATGCA
TGACGTTATTTATGAGATGGGTTTTTATGATTAGAGTCCCGCAATTATACATTTAATACGCGATAGAAAA
CAAAATATAGCGCGCAAACTAGGATAAATTATCGCGCGCGGTGTCATCTATGTTACTAGATCGACGCTAG
CATGAAGAGCAATTCTGACAGGATATATTGGCGGGTAAACCTAAGAGAAAAGAGCGTTTATTAGAATAAT
CGGATATTTAAAAGGGCGTGAAAAGGTTTATCCGTTCGTCCATTTGTATGTGCATGCCAACCACAGGGTT
CCCCTCGGGATCAAAGTACTTTGATCCAACCCCTCCGCTGCTATAGTGCAGTCGGCTTCTGACGTTCAGT
GCAGCCGTCATCTGAAAACGACATGTCGCACAAGTCCTAAGTTACGCGACAGGCTGCCGCCCTGCCCTTT
TCCTGGCGTTTTCTTGTCGCGTGTTTTAGTCGCATAAAGTAGAATACTTGCGACTAGAACCGGAGACATT
ACGCCATGAACAAGAGCGCCGCCGCTGGCCTGCTGGGCTATGCCCGCGTCAGCACCGACGACCAGGACTT
GACCAACCAACGGGCCGAACTGCACGCGGCCGGCTGCACCAAGCTGTTTTCCGAGAAGATCACCGGCACC
AGGCGCGACCGCCCGGAGCTGGCCAGGATGCTTGACCACCTACGCCCTGGCGACGTTGTGACAGTGACCA
GGCTAGACCGCCTGGCCCGCAGCACCCGCGACCTACTGGACATTGCCGAGCGCATCCAGGAGGCCGGCGC
GGGCCTGCGTAGCCTGGCAGAGCCGTGGGCCGACACCACCACGCCGGCCGGCCGCATGGTGTTGACCGTG
TTCGCCGGCATTGCCGAGTTCGAGCGTTCCCTAATCATCGACCGCACCCGGAGCGGGCGCGAGGCCGCCA
AGGCCCGAGGCGTGAAGTTTGGCCCCCGCCCTACCCTCACCCCGGCACAGATCGCGCACGCCCGCGAGCT
GATCGACCAGGAAGGCCGCACCGTGAAAGAGGCGGCTGCACTGCTTGGCGTGCATCGCTCGACCCTGTAC
CGCGCACTTGAGCGCAGCGAGGAAGTGACGCCCACCGAGGCCAGGCGGCGCGGTGCCTTCCGTGAGGACG
CATTGACCGAGGCCGACGCCCTGGCGGCCGCCGAGAATGAACGCCAAGAGGAACAAGCATGAAACCGCAC
CAGGACGGCCAGGACGAACCGTTTTTCATTACCGAAGAGATCGAGGCGGAGATGATCGCGGCCGGGTACG
TGTTCGAGCCGCCCGCGCACCTCTCAACCGTGCGGCTGCATGAAATCCTGGCCGGTTTGTCTGATGCCAA
GCTGGCGGCCTGGCCGGCCAGCTTGGCCGCTGAAGAAACCGAGCGCCGCCGTCTAAAAAGGTGATGTGTA
TTTGAGTAAAACAGCTTGCGTCATGCGGTCGCTGCGTATATGATGCGATGAGTAAATAAACAAATACGCA
AGGGGAACGCATGAAGGTTATCGCTGTACTTAACCAGAAAGGCGGGTCAGGCAAGACGACCATCGCAACC
CATCTAGCCCGCGCCCTGCAACTCGCCGGGGCCGATGTTCTGTTAGTCGATTCCGATCCCCAGGGCAGTG
CCCGCGATTGGGCGGCCGTGCGGGAAGATCAACCGCTAACCGTTGTCGGCATCGACCGCCCGACGATTGA
CCGCGACGTGAAGGCCATCGGCCGGCGCGACTTCGTAGTGATCGACGGAGCGCCCCAGGCGGCGGACTTG
GCTGTGTCCGCGATCAAGGCAGCCGACTTCGTGCTGATTCCGGTGCAGCCAAGCCCTTACGACATATGGG
CCACCGCCGACCTGGTGGAGCTGGTTAAGCAGCGCATTGAGGTCACGGATGGAAGGCTACAAGCGGCCTT
TGTCGTGTCGCGGGCGATCAAAGGCACGCGCATCGGCGGTGAGGTTGCCGAGGCGCTGGCCGGGTACGAG
CTGCCCATTCTTGAGTCCCGTATCACGCAGCGCGTGAGCTACCCAGGCACTGCCGCCGCCGGCACAACCG
TTCTTGAATCAGAACCCGAGGGCGACGCTGCCCGCGAGGTCCAGGCGCTGGCCGCTGAAATTAAATCAAA
ACTCATTTGAGTTAATGAGGTAAAGAGAAAATGAGCAAAAGCACAAACACGCTAAGTGCCGGCCGTCCGA
GCGCACGCAGCAGCAAGGCTGCAACGTTGGCCAGCCTGGCAGACACGCCAGCCATGAAGCGGGTCAACTT
TCAGTTGCCGGCGGAGGATCACACCAAGCTGAAGATGTACGCGGTACGCCAAGGCAAGACCATTACCGAG
CTGCTATCTGAATACATCGCGCAGCTACCAGAGTAAATGAGCAAATGAATAAATGAGTAGATGAATTTTA
GCGGCTAAAGGAGGCGGCATGGAAAATCAAGAACAACCAGGCACCGACGCCGTGGAATGCCCCATGTGTG
GAGGAACGGGCGGTTGGCCAGGCGTAAGCGGCTGGGTTGCCTGCCGGCCCTGCAATGGCACTGGAACCCC
CAAGCCCGAGGAATCGGCGTGAGCGGTCGCAAACCATCCGGCCCGGTACAAATCGGCGCGGCGCTGGGTG
ATGACCTGGTGGAGAAGTTGAAGGCCGCGCAGGCCGCCCAGCGGCAACGCATCGAGGCAGAAGCACGCCC
CGGTGAATCGTGGCAAGCGGCCGCTGATCGAATCCGCAAAGAATCCCGGCAACCGCCGGCAGCCGGTGCG
CCGTCGATTAGGAAGCCGCCCAAGGGCGACGAGCAACCAGATTTTTTCGTTCCGATGCTCTATGACGTGG
GCACCCGCGATAGTCGCAGCATCATGGACGTGGCCGTTTTCCGTCTGTCGAAGCGTGACCGACGAGCTGG
CGAGGTGATCCGCTACGAGCTTCCAGACGGGCACGTAGAGGTTTCCGCAGGGCCGGCCGGCATGGCCAGT
GTGTGGGATTACGACCTGGTACTGATGGCGGTTTCCCATCTAACCGAATCCATGAACCGATACCGGGAAG
GGAAGGGAGACAAGCCCGGCCGCGTGTTCCGTCCACACGTTGCGGACGTACTCAAGTTCTGCCGGCGAGC
CGATGGCGGAAAGCAGAAAGACGACCTGGTAGAAACCTGCATTCGGTTAAACACCACGCACGTTGCCATG
CAGCGTACGAAGAAGGCCAAGAACGGCCGCCTGGTGACGGTATCCGAGGGTGAAGCCTTGATTAGCCGCT
ACAAGATCGTAAAGAGCGAAACCGGGCGGCCGGAGTACATCGAGATCGAGCTAGCTGATTGGATGTACCG
CGAGATCACAGAAGGCAAGAACCCGGACGTGCTGACGGTTCACCCCGATTACTTTTTGATCGATCCCGGC
ATCGGCCGTTTTCTCTACCGCCTGGCACGCCGCGCCGCAGGCAAGGCAGAAGCCAGATGGTTGTTCAAGA
CGATCTACGAACGCAGTGGCAGCGCCGGAGAGTTCAAGAAGTTCTGTTTCACCGTGCGCAAGCTGATCGG
GTCAAATGACCTGCCGGAGTACGATTTGAAGGAGGAGGCGGGGCAGGCTGGCCCGATCCTAGTCATGCGC
TACCGCAACCTGATCGAGGGCGAAGCATCCGCCGGTTCCTAATGTACGGAGCAGATGCTAGGGCAAATTG
CCCTAGCAGGGGAAAAAGGTCGAAAAGGACTCTTTCCTGTGGATAGCACGTACATTGGGAACCCAAAGCC
GTACATTGGGAACCGGAACCCGTACATTGGGAACCCAAAGCCGTACATTGGGAACCGGTCACACATGTAA
GTGACTGATATAAAAGAGAAAAAAGGCGATTTTTCCGCCTAAAACTCTTTAAAACTTATTAAAACTCTTA
AAACCCGCCTGGCCTGTGCATAACTGTCTGGCCAGCGCACAGCCGAAGTGCTGCAAAAAGCGCCTACCCT
TCGGTCGCTGCGCTCCCTACGCCCCGCCGCTTCGCGTCGGCCTATCGCGGCCGCTGGCCGCTCAAAAATG
GCTGGCCTACGGCCAGGCAATCTACCAGGGCGCGGACAAGCCGCGCCGTCGCCACTCGACCGCCGGCGCC
CACATCAAGGCACCCTGCCTCGCGCGTTTCGGTGATGACGGTGAAAACCTCTGACACATGCAGCTCCCGG
TGACGGTCACAGCTTGTCTGTAAGCGGATGCCGGGAGCAGACAAGCCCGTCAGGGCGCGTCAGCGGGTGT
TGGCGGGTGTCGGGGCGCAGCCATGACCCAGTCACGTAGCGATAGCGGAGTGTATACTGGCTTAACTATG
CGGCATCAGAGCAGATTGTACTGAGAGTGCACCATATGCGGTGTGAAATACCGCACAGATGCGTAAGGAG
AAAATACCGCATCAGGCGCTCATCCGCTTCCTCGCTCACTGACTCGCTGCGCTCGGTCGTTCGGCTGCGG
CGAGCGGTATCAGCTCACTCAAAGGCGGTAATACGGTTATCCACAGAATCAGGGGATAACGCAGGAAAGA
ACATGTGAGCAAAAGGCCAGCAAAAGGCCAGGAACCGTAAAAAGGCCGCGTTGCTGGCGTTTTTCCATAG
GCTCCGCCCCCCTGACGAGCATCACAAAAATCGACGCTCAAGTCAGAGGTGGCGAAACCCGACAGGACTA
TAAAGATACCAGGCGTTTCCCCCTGGAAGCTCCCTCGTGCGCTCTCCTGTTCCGACCCTGCCGCTTACCG
GATACCTGTCCGCCTTTCTCCCTTCGGGAAGCGTGGCGCTTTCTCATAGCTCACGCTGTAGGTATCTCAG
TTCGGTGTAGGTCGTTCGCTCCAAGCTGGGCTGTGTGCACGAACCCCCCGTTCAGCCCGACCGCTGCGCC
TTATCCGGTAACTATCGTCTTGAGTCCAACCCGGTAAGACACGACTTATCGCCACTGGCAGCAGCCACTG
GTAACAGGATTAGCAGAGCGAGGTATGTAGGCGGTGC
Features (pLannotate 1.2.2; 14 found; start..end, strand, type, name):
    281..1096    -  CDS            KanR: aminoglycoside phosphotransferase; aph(3')-Ia; confers resistance to kanamycin in bacteria or G418 (Geneticin®) in eukaryotes
   1529..1553    +  misc_feature   LB T-DNA repeat: left border repeat from nopaline C58 T-DNA
   1656..1835    +  promoter       NOS promoter: nopaline synthase promoter
   1871..1926    +  misc_feature   TMV Ω: translational enhancer from the tobacco mosaic virus 5'-leader sequence (Gallie et al., 1988)
   1928..2439    +  CDS            Nluc (fragment): NanoLuc® luciferase human codon-optimized
   2540..2792    +  terminator     NOS terminator: nopaline synthase terminator and poly(A) signal
   2816..2840    +  misc_feature   RB T-DNA repeat: right border repeat from nopaline C58 T-DNA
   3180..3581    +  CDS            Y4CG_SINFN (fragment): Protein inferred from homology: Swiss-Prot protein existence level 3. From Sinorhizobium fredii (strain NBRC 101917 / NGR234).
   4141..4770    +  CDS            pVS1 StaA: stability protein from the Pseudomonas plasmid pVS1 (Heeb et al., 2000)
   5199..6272    +  CDS            pVS1 RepA: replication protein from the Pseudomonas plasmid pVS1 (Heeb et al., 2000)
   6338..6532    +  rep_origin     pVS1 oriV: origin of replication for the Pseudomonas plasmid pVS1 (Heeb et al., 2000)
   6735..6774    +  CDS            rop (fragment): Rop protein, which maintains plasmids at low copy number; rop
   6876..7016    +  misc_feature   bom: basis of mobility region from pBR322
   7202..193     -  rep_origin     ori (across the origin): high-copy-number ColE1/pMB1/pBR322/pUC origin of replication
