[The description below was written by a language model from this plasmid's Addgene catalogue record and pLannotate feature annotations shown in this document.]
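Description:
pEPSW1KN0035 is a MoClo (Golden Gate) Level 1 plant expression construct built in the pCK1 backbone, a binary-type vector of about 7.6 kb. It is propagated in E. coli through a high-copy ColE1/pUC-type origin and selected with kanamycin via the aph(3')-Ia aminoglycoside phosphotransferase gene. The backbone also carries the pVS1 replication module (oriV, RepA and the StaA stability protein), which supports maintenance in Agrobacterium, along with a pBR322 bom mobilisation region and a residual rop fragment. Left and right border repeats from nopaline C58 T-DNA flank the payload, so the cassette can be transferred into plant cells by Agrobacterium-mediated delivery. The transcription unit was assembled with BsaI, and both sites were destroyed during cloning, as is usual for Golden Gate assembly.

The T-DNA holds a single synthetic transcription unit, NOS::TMV::LucN::flag::nosT. The nopaline synthase promoter drives transcription. It is followed by the tobacco mosaic virus Ω 5' leader, which acts as a translational enhancer, then the luciferase coding sequence, and finally the nopaline synthase terminator and polyadenylation signal. The annotation identifies the coding region as a NanoLuc luciferase sequence, flagged as a fragment. The catalogue name indicates a C-terminal FLAG tag, although the feature table does not annotate it separately. No plant selectable marker is annotated within the borders. The record describes the plasmid as a luciferase reporter, and it was deposited with work on a split luciferase method for assessing transcription factor–DNA interactions and tuning plant promoters. The record does not state the exact role of this NOS-driven unit in that assay.
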