Addgene plasmid #196177: pEPSW1KN0035
Purpose: MoClo Level 1 luciferase reporter: NOS::TMV::LucN::flag::nosT
Depositing lab: Nicola Patron. Depositing organization: Earlham Institute. Publication: Tuning Plant Promoters Using a Simple Split Luciferase Method to Assess Transcription Factor-DNA Interactions. Cai YM, Witham S, Patron NJ. ACS Synth Biol. 2023 Nov 17;12(11):3482-3486. doi: 10.1021/acssynbio.3c00094. Epub 2023 Oct 19. PubMed 37856867.
Backbone
  Vector backbone: pCK1
  Vector type: Synthetic Biology
Growth in bacteria
  Bacterial resistance: Kanamycin, 50 μg/mL
  Growth temperature: 37°C
  Growth strain: DH5alpha
  Copy number: High Copy
Gene/Insert
  Gene/Insert name: NOS::TMV::LucN::flag::nosT
  Species: Synthetic
  Cloning method: Restriction Enzyme; 5′ cloning site BsaI (destroyed during cloning); 3′ cloning site BsaI (destroyed during cloning)
Terms and licenses: Academic/Nonprofit Terms; Industry Terms: Not Available to Industry
Depositor comments: Please visit https://doi.org/10.1101/2023.02.13.528283 for bioRxiv preprint.
How to cite: pEPSW1KN0035 was a gift from Nicola Patron (Addgene plasmid # 196177 ; http://n2t.net/addgene:196177 ; RRID:Addgene_196177)
